>Addgene plasmid #144324 | TFORF2024 | addgene full sequence | sequence record 404168 | Addgene NGS Result
TTAATGTAGTCTTATGCAATACTCTTGTAGTCTTGCAACATGGTAACGATGAGTTAGCAACATGCCTTAC
AAGGAGAGAAAAAGCACCGTGCATGCCGATTGGTGGAAGTAAGGTGGTACGATCGTGCCTTATTAGGAAG
GCAACAGACGGGTCTGACATGGATTGGACGAACCACTGAATTGCCGCATTGCAGAGATATTGTATTTAAG
TGCCTAGCTCGATACATAAACGGGTCTCTCTGGTTAGACCAGATCTGAGCCTGGGAGCTCTCTGGCTAAC
TAGGGAACCCACTGCTTAAGCCTCAATAAAGCTTGCCTTGAGTGCTTCAAGTAGTGTGTGCCCGTCTGTT
GTGTGACTCTGGTAACTAGAGATCCCTCAGACCCTTTTAGTCAGTGTGGAAAATCTCTAGCAGTGGCGCC
CGAACAGGGACTTGAAAGCGAAAGGGAAACCAGAGGAGCTCTCTCGACGCAGGACTCGGCTTGCTGAAGC
GCGCACGGCAAGAGGCGAGGGGCGGCGACTGGTGAGTACGCCAAAAATTTTGACTAGCGGAGGCTAGAAG
GAGAGAGATGGGTGCGAGAGCGTCAGTATTAAGCGGGGGAGAATTAGATCGCGATGGGAAAAAATTCGGT
TAAGGCCAGGGGGAAAGAAAAAATATAAATTAAAACATATAGTATGGGCAAGCAGGGAGCTAGAACGATT
CGCAGTTAATCCTGGCCTGTTAGAAACATCAGAAGGCTGTAGACAAATACTGGGACAGCTACAACCATCC
CTTCAGACAGGATCAGAAGAACTTAGATCATTATATAATACAGTAGCAACCCTCTATTGTGTGCATCAAA
GGATAGAGATAAAAGACACCAAGGAAGCTTTAGACAAGATAGAGGAAGAGCAAAACAAAAGTAAGACCAC
CGCACAGCAAGCGGCCGCTGATCTTCAGACCTGGAGGAGGAGATATGAGGGACAATTGGAGAAGTGAATT
ATATAAATATAAAGTAGTAAAAATTGAACCATTAGGAGTAGCACCCACCAAGGCAAAGAGAAGAGTGGTG
CAGAGAGAAAAAAGAGCAGTGGGAATAGGAGCTTTGTTCCTTGGGTTCTTGGGAGCAGCAGGAAGCACTA
TGGGCGCAGCGTCAATGACGCTGACGGTACAGGCCAGACAATTATTGTCTGGTATAGTGCAGCAGCAGAA
CAATTTGCTGAGGGCTATTGAGGCGCAACAGCATCTGTTGCAACTCACAGTCTGGGGCATCAAGCAGCTC
CAGGCAAGAATCCTGGCTGTGGAAAGATACCTAAAGGATCAACAGCTCCTGGGGATTTGGGGTTGCTCTG
GAAAACTCATTTGCACCACTGCTGTGCCTTGGAATGCTAGTTGGAGTAATAAATCTCTGGAACAGATTTG
GAATCACACGACCTGGATGGAGTGGGACAGAGAAATTAACAATTACACAAGCTTAATACACTCCTTAATT
GAAGAATCGCAAAACCAGCAAGAAAAGAATGAACAAGAATTATTGGAATTAGATAAATGGGCAAGTTTGT
GGAATTGGTTTAACATAACAAATTGGCTGTGGTATATAAAATTATTCATAATGATAGTAGGAGGCTTGGT
AGGTTTAAGAATAGTTTTTGCTGTACTTTCTATAGTGAATAGAGTTAGGCAGGGATATTCACCATTATCG
TTTCAGACCCACCTCCCAACCCCGAGGGGACCCATGCATTGCATCTCAATTAGTCAGCAACCAGGTGTGG
AAAGTCCCCAGGCTCCCCAGCAGGCAGAAGTATGCAAAGCATGCGTCTCAATTAGTCAGCAACCATAGTC
CCGCCCCTAACTCCGCCCATCCCGCCCCTAACTCCGCCCAGTTCCGCCCATTCTCCGCCCCATGGCTGAC
TAATTTTTTTTATTTATGCAGAGGCCGAGGCCGCCTCGGCCTCTGAGCTATTCCAGAAGTAGTGAGGAGG
CTTTTTTGGAGGCCTAGGCTTTTGCAAAAAGCTTTCTAGAGGTACCACCGGAGCTTACCATGACCGAGTA
CAAGCCCACGGTGCGCCTCGCCACCCGCGACGACGTCCCCAGGGCCGTACGCACCCTCGCCGCCGCGTTC
GCCGACTACCCCGCCACGCGCCACACCGTCGATCCGGACCGCCACATCGAGCGGGTCACCGAGCTGCAAG
AACTCTTCCTCACGCGCGTCGGGCTCGACATCGGCAAGGTGTGGGTCGCGGACGACGGCGCCGCCGTGGC
GGTCTGGACCACGCCGGAGAGCGTCGAAGCGGGGGCGGTGTTCGCCGAGATCGGCCCGCGCATGGCCGAG
TTGAGCGGTTCCCGGCTGGCCGCGCAGCAACAGATGGAAGGCCTCCTGGCGCCGCACCGGCCCAAGGAGC
CCGCGTGGTTCCTGGCCACCGTCGGCGTCTCGCCCGACCACCAGGGCAAGGGTCTGGGCAGCGCCGTCGT
GCTCCCCGGAGTGGAGGCGGCCGAGCGCGCCGGGGTGCCCGCCTTCCTGGAGACCTCCGCGCCCCGCAAC
CTCCCCTTCTACGAGCGGCTCGGCTTCACCGTCACCGCCGACGTCGAGGTGCCCGAAGGACCGCGCACCT
GGTGCATGACCCGCAAGCCCGGTGCCAGTTAACGAATTCTAGATCTTGAGACAAATGGCAGTATTCATCC
ACAATTTTAAAAGAAAAGGGGGGATTGGGGGGTACAGTGCAGGGGAAAGAATAGTAGACATAATAGCAAC
AGACATACAAACTAAAGAATTACAAAAACAAATTACAAAAATTCAAAATTTTCGGGTTTATTACAGGGAC
AGCAGAGATCCACTTTGGCGCCGGCTCGAGGCCTGCAGGTGCAAAGATGGATAAAGTTTTAAACAGAGAG
GAATCTTTGCAGCTAATGGACCTTCTAGGTCTTGAAAGGAGTGGGAATTGGCTCCGGTGCCCGTCAGTGG
GCAGAGCGCACATCGCCCACAGTCCCCGAGAAGTTGGGGGGAGGGGTCGGCAATTGAACCGGTGCCTAGA
GAAGGTGGCGCGGGGTAAACTGGGAAAGTGATGTCGTGTACTGGCTCCGCCTTTTTCCCGAGGGTGGGGG
AGAACCGTATATAAGTGCAGTAGTCGCCGTGAACGTTCTTTTTCGCAACGGGTTTGCCGCCAGAACACAG
GTAAGTGCCGTGTGTGGTTCCCGCGGGCCTGGCCTCTTTACGGGTTATGGCCCTTGCGTGCCTTGAATTA
CTTCCACCTGGCTGCAGTACGTGATTCTTGATCCCGAGCTTCGGGTTGGAAGTGGGTGGGAGAGTTCGAG
GCCTTGCGCTTAAGGAGCCCCTTCGCCTCGTGCTTGAGTTGAGGCCTGGCCTGGGCGCTGGGGCCGCCGC
GTGCGAATCTGGTGGCACCTTCGCGCCTGTCTCGCTGCTTTCGATAAGTCTCTAGCCATTTAAAATTTTT
GATGACCTGCTGCGACGCTTTTTTTCTGGCAAGATAGTCTTGTAAATGCGGGCCAAGATCTGCACACTGG
TATTTCGGTTTTTGGGGCCGCGGGCGGCGACGGGGCCCGTGCGTCCCAGCGCACATGTTCGGCGAGGCGG
GGCCTGCGAGCGCGGCCACCGAGAATCGGACGGGGGTAGTCTCAAGCTGGCCGGCCTGCTCTGGTGCCTG
GCCTCGCGCCGCCGTGTATCGCCCCGCCCTGGGCGGCAAGGCTGGCCCGGTCGGCACCAGTTGCGTGAGC
GGAAAGATGGCCGCTTCCCGGCCCTGCTGCAGGGAGCTCAAAATGGAGGACGCGGCGCTCGGGAGAGCGG
GCGGGTGAGTCACCCACACAAAGGAAAAGGGCCTTTCCGTCCTCAGCCGTCGCTTCATGTGACTCCACGG
AGTACCGGGCGCCGTCCAGGCACCTCGATTAGTTCTCGAGCTTTTGGAGTACGTCGTCTTTAGGTTGGGG
GGAGGGGTTTTATGCGATGGAGTTTCCCCACACTGAGTGGGTGGAGACTGAAGTTAGGCCAGCTTGGCAC
TTGATGTAATTCTCCTTGGAATTTGCCCTTTTTGAGTTTGGATCTTGGTTCATTCTCAAGCCTCAGACAG
TGGTTCAAAGTTTTTTTCTTCCATTTCAGGTGTCGTGAGGCTAGCACCGCCACCATGGCGCCCACCAAGC
CCAGCTTTCAGCAGGATCCTTCCAGGCGAGAACGTTTACAAGCATTGAGAAAGGAGAAATCCCGAGATGC
TGCTCGCTCCCGCCGGGGAAAAGAAAACTTTGAGTTCTATGAATTGGCCAAGTTGTTGCCTCTTCCTGCA
GCCATTACCAGCCAGCTCGACAAGGCATCCATCATTCGACTTACAATTAGCTATCTGAAAATGAGGGACT
TTGCTAACCAGGGGGACCCTCCGTGGAACTTGCGAATGGAAGGCCCTCCACCTAACACATCAGTAAAAGG
TGCACAGCGAAGGAGAAGCCCCAGTGCACTAGCCATTGAAGTATTTGAAGCACATTTGGGAAGCCACATT
TTGCAGTCCCTGGATGGCTTTGTATTTGCACTAAATCAGGAAGGAAAATTTTTGTACATTTCCGAAACAG
TCTCCATCTACCTAGGCCTCTCACAAGTGGAGCTGACAGGCAGCAGTGTCTTTGACTATGTCCACCCCGG
AGATCACGTGGAGATGGCTGAGCAGCTGGGCATGAAGCTCCCCCCTGGGCGGGGTCTCCTGTCACAGGGC
ACTGCTGAGGACGGAGCCAGCTCAGCATCTTCCTCCTCTCAGTCGGAGACCCCCGAGCCAGTGGAGTCAA
CCAGCCCCAGTCTGCTAACCACTGACAACACTCTTGAGCGTTCCTTTTTCATCCGAATGAAATCTACTCT
GACCAAACGCGGTGTGCACATCAAATCATCAGGATATAAGGTGATTCACATAACAGGCCGGCTACGCCTG
AGAGTGTCGCTGTCCCACGGGAGGACCGTCCCCAGCCAAATCATGGGTCTCGTGGTTGTTGCGCATGCCT
TGCCTCCCCCTACGATCAATGAAGTCAGAATTGACTGCCATATGTTCGTCACTCGAGTAAATATGGACCT
CAATATCATTTACTGTGAAAATAGGATTAGTGATTATATGGATCTGACCCCTGTAGATATCGTAGGGAAG
AGATGCTACCACTTCATCCATGCTGAAGACGTGGAGGGCATCAGGCACAGTCACTTGGACTTGCTGAATA
AGGGTCAGTGTGTGACAAAGTACTATCGCTGGATGCAGAAGAACGGAGGATATATTTGGATACAGTCCAG
TGCCACCATAGCTATTAATGCCAAGAATGCAAATGAAAAGAATATCATCTGGGTGAATTACCTTCTTAGC
AATCCTGAGTACAAGGACACACCCATGGACATCGCACAGCTCCCCCATCTGCCGGAGAAAACTTCCGAAT
CCTCGGAGACATCCGACTCTGAGTCAGACTCTAAAGACACCTCAGGTATTACAGAGGACAACGAGAACTC
CAAGTCCGACGAGAAGGGGAACCAGTCCGAGAACAGCGAAGACCCGGAGCCCGACCGGAAGAAGTCGGGC
AACGCGTGTGACAACGACATGAACTGCAACGACGACGGCCACAGCTCCAGTAACCCGGACAGCCGCGACA
GCGACGACAGCTTCGAGCACTCGGACTTTGAGAACCCCAAGGCGGGCGAGGACGGCTTCGGTGCTCTGGG
CGCGATGCAGATCAAGGTGGAGCGCTACGTGGAGAGCGAGTCGGACCTGCGGCTGCAGAACTGCGAGTCA
CTCACGTCCGACAGCGCCAAGGACTCGGACAGCGCAGGCGAGGCGGGCGCGCAGGCCTCCAGCAAGCACC
AGAAGCGCAAGAAAAGGCGGAAACGGCAAAAGGGCGGCAGCGCCAGCCGCCGGCGCCTGTCCAGCGCGTC
GAGCCCAGGCGGCCTGGACGCGGGCCTGGTGGAGCCCCCGCGGCTGCTGTCCTCCCCCAACAGTGCCTCG
GTGCTCAAGATCAAGACGGAGATCTCAGAACCCATCAATTTCGACAATGACAGCAGCATCTGGAACTACC
CGCCCAACCGGGAGATCTCCAGGAACGAGTCCCCCTACAGCATGACCAAGCCCCCCAGCTCTGAGCACTT
CCCGTCCCCGCAGGGCGGCGGCGGTGGGGGTGGCGGTGGCGGGGGGCTGCACGTGGCCATTCCCGACTCG
GTCCTCACCCCGCCCGGCGCCGACGGCGCGGCCGCCCGCAAGACTCAGTTCGGCGCCTCGGCCACCGCGG
CCCTGGCCCCCGTCGCCTCCGACCCGCTGTCACCCCCGCTCTCGGCGTCCCCGCGGGACAAGCACCCCGG
GAACGGCGGCGGGGGCGGGGGCGGGGGCGGCGGCGCGGGGGGCGGCGGCCCCAGCGCGTCCAACTCCTTG
CTGTACACTGGGGACCTGGAGGCGCTGCAGAGGTTGCAGGCGGGCAACGTCGTGCTCCCGCTGGTGCACA
GGGTGACCGGGACCCTGGCCGCCACCAGCACGGCCGCGCAGAGGGTCTACACCACGGGCACCATCCGCTA
CGCGCCCGCCGAGGTGACCCTGGCCATGCAGAGCAACCTGCTGCCCAACGCGCACGCTGTTAACTTCGTG
GACGTTAACAGCCCCGGCTTTGGCCTCGACCCCAAGACGCCCATGGAGATGCTCTACCACCACGTGCACC
GGCTCAACATGTCAGGACCGTTCGGCGGCGCAGTGAGCGCAGCTAGCCTGACGCAGATGCCCGCCGGCAA
CGTGTTCACCACGGCCGAGGGACTCTTCTCCACGCTGCCCTTCCCCGTCTACAGCAACGGCATCCACGCG
GCACAGACTCTGGAGCGCAAGGAGGACTAGTAATGAACTAGTCCGTAACTTGAAAGTATTTCGATTTCTT
GGCTTTATATATCTTGTGGAAAGGACGATATGAGGAATGCTGTGAGCATGAGACGCGTTAAGTCGACAAT
CAACCTCTGGATTACAAAATTTGTGAAAGATTGACTGGTATTCTTAACTATGTTGCTCCTTTTACGCTAT
GTGGATACGCTGCTTTAATGCCTTTGTATCATGCTATTGCTTCCCGTATGGCTTTCATTTTCTCCTCCTT
GTATAAATCCTGGTTGCTGTCTCTTTATGAGGAGTTGTGGCCCGTTGTCAGGCAACGTGGCGTGGTGTGC
ACTGTGTTTGCTGACGCAACCCCCACTGGTTGGGGCATTGCCACCACCTGTCAGCTCCTTTCCGGGACTT
TCGCTTTCCCCCTCCCTATTGCCACGGCGGAACTCATCGCCGCCTGCCTTGCCCGCTGCTGGACAGGGGC
TCGGCTGTTGGGCACTGACAATTCCGTGGTGTTGTCGGGGAAATCATCGTCCTTTCCTTGGCTGCTCGCC
TGTGTTGCCACCTGGATTCTGCGCGGGACGTCCTTCTGCTACGTCCCTTCGGCCCTCAATCCAGCGGACC
TTCCTTCCCGCGGCCTGCTGCCGGCTCTGCGGCCTCTTCCGCGTCTTCGCCTTCGCCCTCAGACGAGTCG
GATCTCCCTTTGGGCCGCCTCCCCGCGTCGACTTTAAGACCAATGACTTACAAGGCAGCTGTAGATCTTA
GCCACTTTTTAAAAGAAAAGGGGGGACTGGAAGGGCTAATTCACTCCCAACGAAGACAAGATCTGCTTTT
TGCTTGTACTGGGTCTCTCTGGTTAGACCAGATCTGAGCCTGGGAGCTCTCTGGCTAACTAGGGAACCCA
CTGCTTAAGCCTCAATAAAGCTTGCCTTGAGTGCTTCAAGTAGTGTGTGCCCGTCTGTTGTGTGACTCTG
GTAACTAGAGATCCCTCAGACCCTTTTAGTCAGTGTGGAAAATCTCTAGCAGTACGTATAGTAGTTCATG
TCATCTTATTATTCAGTATTTATAACTTGCAAAGAAATGAATATCAGAGAGTGAGAGGAACTTGTTTATT
GCAGCTTATAATGGTTACAAATAAAGCAATAGCATCACAAATTTCACAAATAAAGCATTTTTTTCACTGC
ATTCTAGTTGTGGTTTGTCCAAACTCATCAATGTATCTTATCATGTCTGGCTCTAGCTATCCCGCCCCTA
ACTCCGCCCATCCCGCCCCTAACTCCGCCCAGTTCCGCCCATTCTCCGCCCCATGGCTGACTAATTTTTT
TTATTTATGCAGAGGCCGAGGCCGCCTCGGCCTCTGAGCTATTCCAGAAGTAGTGAGGAGGCTTTTTTGG
AGGCCTAGGGACGTACCCAATTCGCCCTATAGTGAGTCGTATTACGCGCGCTCACTGGCCGTCGTTTTAC
AACGTCGTGACTGGGAAAACCCTGGCGTTACCCAACTTAATCGCCTTGCAGCACATCCCCCTTTCGCCAG
CTGGCGTAATAGCGAAGAGGCCCGCACCGATCGCCCTTCCCAACAGTTGCGCAGCCTGAATGGCGAATGG
G
[124 nt withheld, positions 8402-8525]
C
[91 nt withheld, positions 8527-8617]
A
[49 nt withheld, positions 8619-8667]
CCTTTGACGTTGGAGTCCACGTTCTTT
[37 nt withheld, positions 8695-8731]
ACCCTATCTCGGTCTATTCTTTTGATTTATAAGGGATTTTGCCGATTTCGGCCTATTGGTTAAAAAATGA
GCTGATTTAACAAAAATTTAACGCGAATTTTAACAAAATATTAACGCTTACAATTTAGGTGGCACTTTTC
GGGGAAATGTGCGCGGAACCCCTATTTGTTTATTTTTCTAAATACATTCAAATATGTATCCGCTCATGAG
ACAATAACCCTGATAAATGCTTCAATAATATTGAAAAAGGAAGAGTATGAGTATTCAACATTTCCGTGTC
GCCCTTATTCCCTTTTTTGCGGCATTTTGCCTTCCTGTTTTTGCTCACCCAGAAACGCTGGTGAAAGTAA
AAGATGCTGAAGATCAGTTGGGTGCACGAGTGGGTTACATCGAACTGGATCTCAACAGCGGTAAGATCCT
TGAGAGTTTTCGCCCCGAAGAACGTTTTCCAATGATGAGCACTTTTAAAGTTCTGCTATGTGGCGCGGTA
TTATCCCGTATTGACGCCGGGCAAGAGCAACTCGGTCGCCGCATACACTATTCTCAGAATGACTTGGTTG
AGTACTCACCAGTCACAGAAAAGCATCTTACGGATGGCATGACAGTAAGAGAATTATGCAGTGCTGCCAT
AACCATGAGTGATAACACTGCGGCCAACTTACTTCTGACAACGATCGGAGGACCGAAGGAGCTAACCGCT
TTTTTGCACAACATGGGGGATCATGTAACTCGCCTTGATCGTTGGGAACCGGAGCTGAATGAAGCCATAC
CAAACGACGAGCGTGACACCACGATGCCTGTAGCAATGGCAACAACGTTGCGCAAACTATTAACTGGCGA
ACTACTTACTCTAGCTTCCCGGCAACAATTAATAGACTGGATGGAGGCGGATAAAGTTGCAGGACCACTT
CTGCGCTCGGCCCTTCCGGCTGGCTGGTTTATTGCTGATAAATCTGGAGCCGGTGAGCGTGGGTCTCGCG
GTATCATTGCAGCACTGGGGCCAGATGGTAAGCCCTCCCGTATCGTAGTTATCTACACGACGGGGAGTCA
GGCAACTATGGATGAACGAAATAGACAGATCGCTGAGATAGGTGCCTCACTGATTAAGCATTGGTAACTG
TCAGACCAAGTTTACTCATATATACTTTAGATTGATTTAAAACTTCATTTTTAATTTAAAAGGATCTAGG
TGAAGATCCTTTTTGATAATCTCATGACCAAAATCCCTTAACGTGAGTTTTCGTTCCACTGAGCGTCAGA
CCCCGTAGAAAAGATCAAAGGATCTTCTTGAGATCCTTTTTTTCTGCGCGTAATCTGCTGCTTGCAAACA
AAAAAACCACCGCTACCAGCGGTGGTTTGTTTGCCGGATCAAGAGCTACCAACTCTTTTTCCGAAGGTAA
CTGGCTTCAGCAGAGCGCAGATACCAAATACTGTTCTTCTAGTGTAGCCGTAGTTAGGCCACCACTTCAA
GAACTCTGTAGCACCGCCTACATACCTCGCTCTGCTAATCCTGTTACCAGTGGCTGCTGCCAGTGGCGAT
AAGTCGTGTCTTACCGGGTTGGACTCAAGACGATAGTTACCGGATAAGGCGCAGCGGTCGGGCTGAACGG
GGGGTTCGTGCACACAGCCCAGCTTGGAGCGAACGACCTACACCGAACTGAGATACCTACAGCGTGAGCT
ATGAGAAAGCGCCACGCTTCCCGAAGGGAGAAAGGCGGACAGGTATCCGGTAAGCGGCAGGGTCGGAACA
GGAGAGCGCACGAGGGAGCTTCCAGGGGGAAACGCCTGGTATCTTTATAGTCCTGTCGGGTTTCGCCACC
TCTGACTTGAGCGTCGATTTTTGTGATGCTCGTCAGGGGGGCGGAGCCTATGGAAAAACGCCAGCAACGC
GGCCTTTTTACGGTTCCTGGCCTTTTGCTGGCCTTTTGCTCACATGTTCTTTCCTGCGTTATCCCCTGAT
TCTGTGGATAACCGTATTACCGCCTTTGAGTGAGCTGATACCGCTCGCCGCAGCCGAACGACCGAGCGCA
GCGAGTCAGTGAGCGAGGAAGCGGAAGAGCGCCCAATACGCAAACCGCCTCTCCCCGCGCGTTGGCCGAT
TCATTAATGCAGCTGGCACGACAGGTTTCCCGACTGGAAAGCGGGCAGTGAGCGCAACGCAATTAATGTG
AGTTAGCTCACTCATTAGGCACCCCAGGCTTTACACTTTATGCTTCCGGCTCGTATGTTGTGTGGAATTG
TGAGCGGATAACAATTTCACACAGGAAACAGCTATGACCATGATTACGCCAAGCGCGCAATTAACCCTCA
CTAAAGGGAACAAAAGCTGGAGCTGCAAGC
Features (pLannotate 1.2.2; 31 found; start..end, strand, type, name):
      5..231     +  promoter       RSV promoter: Rous sarcoma virus enhancer/promoter
    232..412     +  LTR            5' LTR (truncated): truncated 5' long terminal repeat (LTR) from HIV-1
    459..584     +  misc_feature   HIV-1 Ψ: packaging signal of human immunodeficiency virus type 1
    568..931     +  CDS            HIV-1 gag (fragment): gag protein from human immunodeficiency virus 1; gag
   1077..1310    +  misc_feature   RRE: The Rev response element (RRE) of HIV-1 allows for Rev-dependent mRNA export from the nucleus to the cytoplasm.
   1687..1713    +  CDS            Rev (fragment): human immunodeficiency virus 1 (HIV-1) Rev protein; rev; enhances nuclear export of unspliced and incompletely spliced viral mRNAs
   1720..1743    +  promoter       SV40 promoter (fragment): SV40 early promoter
   1744..1815    +  promoter       SV40 promoter (fragment): SV40 enhancer and early promoter
   1839..1974    +  rep_origin     SV40 ori: SV40 origin of replication
   2020..2616    +  CDS            PuroR (fragment): puromycin N-acetyltransferase; pac from Streptomyces; confers resistance to puromycin
   2665..2782    +  misc_feature   cPPT/CTS: central polypurine tract and central termination sequence of HIV-1
   2847..2913    +  CDS            small t antigen (fragment): SV40 (simian virus 40) small t antigen
   2920..4098    +  promoter       EF-1α promoter: strong constitutive promoter for human elongation factor EF-1α
   4160..6817    +  CDS            Npas3: NPAS3_MOUSE - Also known as Mop6. Experimental evidence at protein level: Swiss-Prot protein existence level 1. May play a broad role in neurogenesis. May control regulatory pathways relevant to schizophrenia and to psychotic illness. From Mus musculus (Mouse).
   6833..6886    +  promoter       U6 promoter (fragment): RNA polymerase III promoter for human U6 snRNA
   6928..7516    +  misc_feature   WPRE: woodchuck hepatitis virus posttranscriptional regulatory element
   7567..7586    +  misc_feature   cPPT/CTS (fragment): central polypurine tract and central termination sequence of HIV-1
   7588..7821    +  LTR            3' LTR (ΔU3): self-inactivating 3' long terminal repeat (LTR) from HIV-1
   7899..8020    +  polyA_signal   SV40 poly(A) signal: SV40 polyadenylation signal
   8060..8195    +  rep_origin     SV40 ori: SV40 origin of replication
   8216..8234    -  promoter       T7 promoter: promoter for bacteriophage T7 RNA polymerase
   8242..8397    +  CDS            lacZα (fragment): LacZα fragment of β-galactosidase; lacZ fragment
   8402..8830    +  rep_origin     f1 ori (sequence partly withheld): f1 bacteriophage origin of replication; arrow indicates direction of (+) strand synthesis
   8883..8987    +  promoter       AmpR promoter: bla
   8988..9848    +  CDS            AmpR: β-lactamase; bla; confers resistance to ampicillin, carbenicillin, and related antibiotics
  10019..10607   +  rep_origin     ori: high-copy-number ColE1/pMB1/pBR322/pUC origin of replication
  10790..10882   +  CDS            lacI (fragment): lac repressor; lacI; The lac repressor binds to the lac operator to inhibit transcription in E. coli. This inhibition can be relieved by adding lactose or isopropyl-β-D-thiogalactopyranoside (IPTG).
  10895..10916   +  protein_bind   CAP binding site: CAP binding activates transcription in the presence of cAMP. E. coli catabolite activator protein
  10931..10961   +  promoter       lac promoter: promoter for the E. coli lac operon
  10965..10987   +  protein_bind   lac operator (fragment): The lac repressor binds to the lac operator to inhibit transcription in E. coli. This inhibition can be relieved by adding lactose or isopropyl-β-D-thiogalactopyranoside (IPTG). lac repressor encoded by lacI
  11030..11048   +  promoter       T3 promoter: promoter for bacteriophage T3 RNA polymerase
