[The description below was written by a language model from this plasmid's Addgene catalogue record and pLannotate feature annotations shown in this document.]
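Description:
TFORF2024 is a lentiviral mammalian expression plasmid built on the pLX_TRC317 backbone and belongs to a barcoded library of transcription factor open reading frames. It carries human NPAS3, a bHLH-PAS family transcription factor, as a synthesized ORF of about 2.8 kb, bringing the sequenced plasmid to 11,071 nt. In bacteria it is maintained through a high-copy ColE1/pUC origin and ampicillin resistance (AmpR). An f1 origin and remnants of a lac/T7/T3 cloning region are also present in the backbone. The depositor warns that recombination can occur, as is common for plasmids carrying LTR repeats.

The viral portion follows a third-generation, self-inactivating design. An RSV promoter fused to a truncated HIV-1 5' LTR drives genomic RNA production in packaging cells, followed by the Ψ packaging signal, a gag fragment, the RRE for Rev-dependent export, a cPPT/CTS and a ΔU3 3' LTR. Within the provirus, an SV40 early promoter expresses puromycin N-acetyltransferase for selecting transduced cells. Downstream, the strong constitutive EF-1α promoter drives the NPAS3 ORF, and a WPRE enhances transcript stability and expression. The automated annotation labels the ORF by its closest match, the mouse Npas3 protein, but the catalogue records the insert as human and cites human reference transcripts.

According to the record, each construct in the collection carries a unique 24-bp barcode, although this is not annotated in the feature table. The barcodes allow the overexpressed factor to be identified in pooled screens, such as those examining how transcription factors direct cell differentiation.
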