Addgene plasmid #144324: TFORF2024
Purpose: Lentiviral vector for overexpressing transcription factor ORFs with unique 24-bp barcodes. Barcodes facilitate identification of transcription factors in pooled screens.
Depositing lab: Feng Zhang. Depositing organization: Broad Institute. Publication: A transcription factor atlas of directed differentiation. Joung J, Ma S, Tay T, Geiger-Schuller KR, Kirchgatterer PC, Verdine VK, Guo B, Arias-Garcia MA, Allen WE, Singh A, Kuksenko O, Abudayyeh OO, Gootenberg JS, Fu Z, Macrae RK, Buenrostro JD, Regev A, Zhang F. Cell. 2023 Jan 5;186(1):209-229.e26. doi: 10.1016/j.cell.2022.11.026. PubMed 36608654.
Backbone
  Vector backbone: pLX_TRC317
  Backbone manufacturer: Broad Institute Genetic Perturbation Platform
  Backbone size w/o insert (bp): 8264
  Vector type: Mammalian Expression, Lentiviral
  Selectable markers: Puromycin
Growth in bacteria
  Bacterial resistance: Ampicillin, 100 μg/mL
  Growth temperature: 37°C
  Growth strain: NEB Stable
  Copy number: High Copy
Gene/Insert
  Gene/Insert name: NPAS3
  Species: H. sapiens (human)
  Insert size (bp): 2807
  Entrez Gene: NPAS3 (a.k.a. MOP6, PASD6, bHLHe12, FLJ10003, FLJ11138, FLJ11605)
  Promoter: EF1a
  Cloning method: Unknown
  Sequencing primers: 5′ GGGTGGAGACTGAAGTTAGGCCAG; 3′ CACATAGCGTAAAAGGAGCAACATAG
Terms and licenses: Academic/Nonprofit Terms; Industry Terms: Not Available to Industry
Depositor comments: NM_022123,ENST00000346562 . The transcription factor ORF portion of this plasmid was synthesized by Genewiz. Please test multiple small colonies in case of plasmid recombination. To make this collection available in a timely manner, a portion of this collection was not fully sequenced by Addgene. If an Addgene verified full plasmid sequence is not available, please contact us prior to placing an order to request the full sequence.
How to cite: TFORF2024 was a gift from Feng Zhang (Addgene plasmid # 144324 ; http://n2t.net/addgene:144324 ; RRID:Addgene_144324)
