>Addgene plasmid #144324 | TFORF2024 | depositor partial sequence | sequence record 285087 | Insert
ACCGCCACCATGGCGCCCACCAAGCCCAGCTTTCAGCAGGATCCTTCCAGGCGAGAACGTTTACAAGCAT
TGAGAAAGGAGAAATCCCGAGATGCTGCTCGCTCCCGCCGGGGAAAAGAAAACTTTGAGTTCTATGAATT
GGCCAAGTTGTTGCCTCTTCCTGCAGCCATTACCAGCCAGCTCGACAAGGCATCCATCATTCGACTTACA
ATTAGCTATCTGAAAATGAGGGACTTTGCTAACCAGGGGGACCCTCCGTGGAACTTGCGAATGGAAGGCC
CTCCACCTAACACATCAGTAAAAGGTGCACAGCGAAGGAGAAGCCCCAGTGCACTAGCCATTGAAGTATT
TGAAGCACATTTGGGAAGCCACATTTTGCAGTCCCTGGATGGCTTTGTATTTGCACTAAATCAGGAAGGA
AAATTTTTGTACATTTCCGAAACAGTCTCCATCTACCTAGGCCTCTCACAAGTGGAGCTGACAGGCAGCA
GTGTCTTTGACTATGTCCACCCCGGAGATCACGTGGAGATGGCTGAGCAGCTGGGCATGAAGCTCCCCCC
TGGGCGGGGTCTCCTGTCACAGGGCACTGCTGAGGACGGAGCCAGCTCAGCATCTTCCTCCTCTCAGTCG
GAGACCCCCGAGCCAGTGGAGTCAACCAGCCCCAGTCTGCTAACCACTGACAACACTCTTGAGCGTTCCT
TTTTCATCCGAATGAAATCTACTCTGACCAAACGCGGTGTGCACATCAAATCATCAGGATATAAGGTGAT
TCACATAACAGGCCGGCTACGCCTGAGAGTGTCGCTGTCCCACGGGAGGACCGTCCCCAGCCAAATCATG
GGTCTCGTGGTTGTTGCGCATGCCTTGCCTCCCCCTACGATCAATGAAGTCAGAATTGACTGCCATATGT
TCGTCACTCGAGTAAATATGGACCTCAATATCATTTACTGTGAAAATAGGATTAGTGATTATATGGATCT
GACCCCTGTAGATATCGTAGGGAAGAGATGCTACCACTTCATCCATGCTGAAGACGTGGAGGGCATCAGG
CACAGTCACTTGGACTTGCTGAATAAGGGTCAGTGTGTGACAAAGTACTATCGCTGGATGCAGAAGAACG
GAGGATATATTTGGATACAGTCCAGTGCCACCATAGCTATTAATGCCAAGAATGCAAATGAAAAGAATAT
CATCTGGGTGAATTACCTTCTTAGCAATCCTGAGTACAAGGACACACCCATGGACATCGCACAGCTCCCC
CATCTGCCGGAGAAAACTTCCGAATCCTCGGAGACATCCGACTCTGAGTCAGACTCTAAAGACACCTCAG
GTATTACAGAGGACAACGAGAACTCCAAGTCCGACGAGAAGGGGAACCAGTCCGAGAACAGCGAAGACCC
GGAGCCCGACCGGAAGAAGTCGGGCAACGCGTGTGACAACGACATGAACTGCAACGACGACGGCCACAGC
TCCAGTAACCCGGACAGCCGCGACAGCGACGACAGCTTCGAGCACTCGGACTTTGAGAACCCCAAGGCGG
GCGAGGACGGCTTCGGTGCTCTGGGCGCGATGCAGATCAAGGTGGAGCGCTACGTGGAGAGCGAGTCGGA
CCTGCGGCTGCAGAACTGCGAGTCACTCACGTCCGACAGCGCCAAGGACTCGGACAGCGCAGGCGAGGCG
GGCGCGCAGGCCTCCAGCAAGCACCAGAAGCGCAAGAAAAGGCGGAAACGGCAAAAGGGCGGCAGCGCCA
GCCGCCGGCGCCTGTCCAGCGCGTCGAGCCCAGGCGGCCTGGACGCGGGCCTGGTGGAGCCCCCGCGGCT
GCTGTCCTCCCCCAACAGTGCCTCGGTGCTCAAGATCAAGACGGAGATCTCAGAACCCATCAATTTCGAC
AATGACAGCAGCATCTGGAACTACCCGCCCAACCGGGAGATCTCCAGGAACGAGTCCCCCTACAGCATGA
CCAAGCCCCCCAGCTCTGAGCACTTCCCGTCCCCGCAGGGCGGCGGCGGTGGGGGTGGCGGTGGCGGGGG
GCTGCACGTGGCCATTCCCGACTCGGTCCTCACCCCGCCCGGCGCCGACGGCGCGGCCGCCCGCAAGACT
CAGTTCGGCGCCTCGGCCACCGCGGCCCTGGCCCCCGTCGCCTCCGACCCGCTGTCACCCCCGCTCTCGG
CGTCCCCGCGGGACAAGCACCCCGGGAACGGCGGCGGGGGCGGGGGCGGGGGCGGCGGCGCGGGGGGCGG
CGGCCCCAGCGCGTCCAACTCCTTGCTGTACACTGGGGACCTGGAGGCGCTGCAGAGGTTGCAGGCGGGC
AACGTCGTGCTCCCGCTGGTGCACAGGGTGACCGGGACCCTGGCCGCCACCAGCACGGCCGCGCAGAGGG
TCTACACCACGGGCACCATCCGCTACGCGCCCGCCGAGGTGACCCTGGCCATGCAGAGCAACCTGCTGCC
CAACGCGCACGCTGTTAACTTCGTGGACGTTAACAGCCCCGGCTTTGGCCTCGACCCCAAGACGCCCATG
GAGATGCTCTACCACCACGTGCACCGGCTCAACATGTCAGGACCGTTCGGCGGCGCAGTGAGCGCAGCTA
GCCTGACGCAGATGCCCGCCGGCAACGTGTTCACCACGGCCGAGGGACTCTTCTCCACGCTGCCCTTCCC
CGTCTACAGCAACGGCATCCACGCGGCACAGACTCTGGAGCGCAAGGAGGACTAGTAATGAACTAGTCCG
TAACTTGAAAGTATTTCGATTTCTTGGCTTTATATATCTTGTGGAAAGGACGATATGAGGAATGCTGTGA
GCATGAG
