>Addgene plasmid #144324 | TFORF2024 | depositor partial sequence | sequence record 285088 | Barcode
TATGAGGAATGCTGTGAGCATGAG
